Addgene plasmid #164001: pcDNA3.1 6B codon-optimized NLRP1 CARD-mCherry W1460A
Purpose: Mammalian expression vector encoding codon-optimized human NLRP1 CARD (dimer interface mutation) with a C-terminal mCherry tag for imaging
Depositing lab: Hao Wu. Depositing organization: Boston Children's Hospital. Publication: Mechanism of filament formation in UPA-promoted CARD8 and NLRP1 inflammasomes. Robert Hollingsworth L, David L, Li Y, Griswold AR, Ruan J, Sharif H, Fontana P, Orth-He EL, Fu TM, Bachovchin DA, Wu H. Nat Commun. 2021 Jan 8;12(1):189. doi: 10.1038/s41467-020-20320-y. PubMed 33420033.
Backbone
  Vector backbone: pcDNA3.1 LIC 6B
  Vector type: Mammalian Expression
Growth in bacteria
  Bacterial resistance: Ampicillin, 100 μg/mL
  Growth temperature: 37°C
  Growth strain: DH5alpha
  Copy number: High Copy
Gene/Insert
  Gene/Insert name: NLRP1 CARD
  Species: H. sapiens (human)
  Mutation: W1460A
  Entrez Gene: NLRP1 (a.k.a. AIADK, CARD7, CIDED, CLR17.1, DEFCAP, DEFCAP-L/S, JRRP, MSPC, NAC, NALP1, PP1044, SLEV1, VAMAS1)
  Tag / fusion protein: mCherry (C terminal on insert)
  Cloning method: Ligation Independent Cloning
Terms and licenses: Academic/Nonprofit Terms; Industry Terms: Not Available to Industry
How to cite: pcDNA3.1 6B codon-optimized NLRP1 CARD-mCherry W1460A was a gift from Hao Wu (Addgene plasmid # 164001 ; http://n2t.net/addgene:164001 ; RRID:Addgene_164001)
