[The description below was written by a language model from this plasmid's Addgene catalogue record and pLannotate feature annotations shown in this document.]
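Description:
pcDNA3.1 6B codon-optimized NLRP1 CARD-mCherry W1460A is a 6,447 nt mammalian expression plasmid built on the pcDNA3.1 LIC 6B backbone, with the insert introduced by ligation-independent cloning. It is propagated in E. coli through a high-copy ColE1/pUC-type origin and selected with ampicillin via the β-lactamase gene. An f1 origin is also present. A separate cassette with the SV40 enhancer/early promoter, the neomycin phosphotransferase gene and the SV40 polyadenylation signal provides a marker that could be used for G418 selection of transfected mammalian cells.

The payload is a codon-optimized sequence encoding the CARD (caspase activation and recruitment domain) of human NLRP1. It carries the W1460A substitution, which the record describes as a dimer interface mutation, and is fused at its C terminus to the monomeric red fluorescent protein mCherry. Transcription is driven by the CMV immediate-early enhancer and promoter and terminated by the bovine growth hormone poly(A) signal. T7 and SP6 promoters flank the insert region. The automated annotation labels the open reading frame upstream of mCherry as a fragment of mouse Pycard (ASC). This most likely reflects homology between CARD domains rather than the true identity of the insert, which the catalogue entry gives as NLRP1 CARD. The short hits annotated as an HIV-1 LTR fragment, ble and lacI are probably backbone remnants or annotation artefacts rather than functional elements.

The stated purpose is imaging. The mCherry fusion lets the localization or assembly of the mutant CARD be followed in mammalian cells, and the associated publication concerns filament formation in CARD8 and NLRP1 inflammasomes.
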