Features (pLannotate 1.2.2; 22 found; start..end, strand, type, name):
      1..380     +  enhancer       CMV enhancer: human cytomegalovirus immediate early enhancer
    381..584     +  promoter       CMV promoter: human cytomegalovirus (CMV) immediate early promoter
    580..613     +  LTR            5' LTR (truncated) (fragment): truncated 5' long terminal repeat (LTR) from HIV-1
    629..647     +  promoter       T7 promoter: promoter for bacteriophage T7 RNA polymerase
    722..967     +  CDS            Pycard (fragment): ASC_MOUSE - Also known as Asc. Experimental evidence at protein level: Swiss-Prot protein existence level 1. Functions as key mediator in apoptosis and inflammation. Promotes caspase-mediated apoptosis involving predominantly caspase-8 and also caspase-9 in a probable cell type-specific manner. Involved in activation of the mitochondrial apoptotic pathway, promotes caspase-8- dependent proteolytic maturation of BID independently of FADD in certain cell types and also mediates mitochondrial translocation of BAX and activates BAX-dependent apoptosis coupled to activation of caspase- 9, -2 and -3
   1040..1747    +  CDS            mCherry: monomeric derivative of DsRed fluorescent protein (Shaner et al., 2004) mammalian codon-optimized
   1766..1784    -  promoter       SP6 promoter: promoter for bacteriophage SP6 RNA polymerase
   1810..2034    +  polyA_signal   bGH poly(A) signal: bovine growth hormone polyadenylation signal
   2038..2059    +  promoter       SV40 promoter (fragment): SV40 enhancer and early promoter
   2080..2508    +  rep_origin     f1 ori (sequence partly withheld): f1 bacteriophage origin of replication; arrow indicates direction of (+) strand synthesis
   2522..2851    +  promoter       SV40 promoter: SV40 enhancer and early promoter
   2918..3709    +  CDS            neo: KKA2_KLEPN - Also known as kan, nptII. Experimental evidence at protein level: Swiss-Prot protein existence level 1. Resistance to kanamycin, neomycin, paromomycin, ribostamycin, butirosin and gentamicin B. From Klebsiella pneumoniae.
   3733..3891    +  CDS            ble (fragment): BLE_KLEPN - Experimental evidence at protein level: Swiss-Prot protein existence level 1. Binding protein with a strong affinity to the bleomycin family of antibiotics. Binds to CL990; an antimitotic-antibiotic compound. From Klebsiella pneumoniae.
   3886..4007    +  polyA_signal   SV40 poly(A) signal: SV40 polyadenylation signal
   4080..4096    -  protein_bind   lac operator: The lac repressor binds to the lac operator to inhibit transcription in E. coli. This inhibition can be relieved by adding lactose or isopropyl-β-D-thiogalactopyranoside (IPTG). lac repressor encoded by lacI
   4104..4134    -  promoter       lac promoter: promoter for the E. coli lac operon
   4149..4170    -  protein_bind   CAP binding site: CAP binding activates transcription in the presence of cAMP. E. coli catabolite activator protein
   4183..4275    -  CDS            lacI (fragment): lac repressor; lacI; The lac repressor binds to the lac operator to inhibit transcription in E. coli. This inhibition can be relieved by adding lactose or isopropyl-β-D-thiogalactopyranoside (IPTG).
   4458..5046    -  rep_origin     ori: high-copy-number ColE1/pMB1/pBR322/pUC origin of replication
   5217..6077    -  CDS            AmpR: β-lactamase; bla; confers resistance to ampicillin, carbenicillin, and related antibiotics
   6078..6182    -  promoter       AmpR promoter: bla
   6241..6293    -  misc_feature   bom (fragment): basis of mobility region from pBR322
>Addgene plasmid #164001 | pcDNA3.1 6B codon-optimized NLRP1 CARD-mCherry W1460A | addgene full sequence | sequence record 324623 | Addgene NGS Result
GACATTGATTATTGACTAGTTATTAATAGTAATCAATTACGGGGTCATTAGTTCATAGCCCATATATGGA
GTTCCGCGTTACATAACTTACGGTAAATGGCCCGCCTGGCTGACCGCCCAACGACCCCCGCCCATTGACG
TCAATAATGACGTATGTTCCCATAGTAACGCCAATAGGGACTTTCCATTGACGTCAATGGGTGGAGTATT
TACGGTAAACTGCCCACTTGGCAGTACATCAAGTGTATCATATGCCAAGTACGCCCCCTATTGACGTCAA
TGACGGTAAATGGCCCGCCTGGCATTATGCCCAGTACATGACCTTATGGGACTTTCCTACTTGGCAGTAC
ATCTACGTATTAGTCATCGCTATTACCATGGTGATGCGGTTTTGGCAGTACATCAATGGGCGTGGATAGC
GGTTTGACTCACGGGGATTTCCAAGTCTCCACCCCATTGACGTCAATGGGAGTTTGTTTTGGCACCAAAA
TCAACGGGACTTTCCAAAATGTCGTAACAACTCCGCCCCATTGACGCAAATGGGCGGTAGGCGTGTACGG
TGGGAGGTCTATATAAGCAGAGCTCTCTGGCTAACTAGAGAACCCACTGCTTACTGGCTTATCGAAATTA
ATACGACTCACTATAGGGAGACCCAAGCTTGGTACCGAGCTCGGATCCCTACTTCCAATCCAATGCCACC
ATGGACGCTCCTCAGCTGCTGCATTTCGTGGACCAGTACCGGGAGCAGCTGATCGCTAGAGTGACCTCCG
TGGAAGTGGTGCTGGACAAGCTGCACGGACAGGTGCTGAGTCAGGAGCAGTACGAGAGGGTGCTGGCAGA
GAACACCAGGCCTAGCCAGATGCGGAAGCTGTTCAGCCTGAGCCAGTCTTGGGACAGGAAGTGCAAGGAC
GGCCTGTACCAGGCTCTGAAGGAGACACACCCCCACCTGATCATGGAGCTCGCGGAGAAGGGAAGCAAGA
AGGGCCTGCTGCCTCTGTCTAGCGGCATTGGTAGTGGGAGCAACGGCAGCAGCGGATCCGTGAGCAAGGG
CGAGGAGGATAACATGGCCATCATCAAGGAGTTCATGCGCTTCAAGGTGCACATGGAGGGCTCCGTGAAC
GGCCACGAGTTCGAGATCGAGGGCGAGGGCGAGGGCCGCCCCTACGAGGGCACCCAGACCGCCAAGCTGA
AGGTGACCAAGGGTGGCCCCCTGCCCTTCGCCTGGGACATCCTGTCCCCTCAGTTCATGTACGGCTCCAA
GGCCTACGTGAAGCACCCCGCCGACATCCCCGACTACTTGAAGCTGTCCTTCCCCGAGGGCTTCAAGTGG
GAGCGCGTGATGAACTTCGAGGACGGCGGCGTGGTGACCGTGACCCAGGACTCCTCCCTCCAGGACGGCG
AGTTCATCTACAAGGTGAAGCTGCGCGGCACCAACTTCCCCTCCGACGGCCCCGTAATGCAGAAGAAGAC
CATGGGCTGGGAGGCCTCCTCCGAGCGGATGTACCCCGAGGACGGCGCCCTGAAGGGCGAGATCAAGCAG
AGGCTGAAGCTGAAGGACGGCGGCCACTACGACGCTGAGGTCAAGACCACCTACAAGGCCAAGAAGCCCG
TGCAGCTGCCCGGCGCCTACAACGTCAACATCAAGTTGGACATCACCTCCCACAACGAGGACTACACCAT
CGTGGAACAGTACGAACGCGCCGAGGGCCGCCACTCCACCGGCGGCATGGACGAGCTGTACAAGTAGTAA
TCTAGAGGGCCCTATTCTATAGTGTCACCTAAATGCTAGAGCTCGCTGATCAGCCTCGACTGTGCCTTCT
AGTTGCCAGCCATCTGTTGTTTGCCCCTCCCCCGTGCCTTCCTTGACCCTGGAAGGTGCCACTCCCACTG
TCCTTTCCTAATAAAATGAGGAAATTGCATCGCATTGTCTGAGTAGGTGTCATTCTATTCTGGGGGGTGG
GGTGGGGCAGGACAGCAAGGGGGAGGATTGGGAAGACAATAGCAGGCATGCTGGGGATGCGGTGGGCTCT
ATGGCTTCTGAGGCGGAAAGAACCAGCTGGGGCTCTAGGGGGTATCCCC
[124 nt withheld, positions 2080-2203]
C
[91 nt withheld, positions 2205-2295]
A
[49 nt withheld, positions 2297-2345]
CCTTTGACGTTGGAGTCCACGTTCTTT
[37 nt withheld, positions 2373-2409]
ACCCTATCTCGGTCTATTCTTTTGATTTATAAGGGATTTTGCCGATTTCGGCCTATTGGTTAAAAAATGA
GCTGATTTAACAAAAATTTAACGCGAATTAATTCTGTGGAATGTGTGTCAGTTAGGGTGTGGAAAGTCCC
CAGGCTCCCCAGCAGGCAGAAGTATGCAAAGCATGCATCTCAATTAGTCAGCAACCAGGTGTGGAAAGTC
CCCAGGCTCCCCAGCAGGCAGAAGTATGCAAAGCATGCATCTCAATTAGTCAGCAACCATAGTCCCGCCC
CTAACTCCGCCCATCCCGCCCCTAACTCCGCCCAGTTCCGCCCATTCTCCGCCCCATGGCTGACTAATTT
TTTTTATTTATGCAGAGGCCGAGGCCGCCTCTGCCTCTGAGCTATTCCAGAAGTAGTGAGGAGGCTTTTT
TGGAGGCCTAGGCTTTTGCAAAAAGCTCCCGGGAGCTTGTATATCCATTTTCGGATCTGATCAAGAGACA
GGATGAGGATCGTTTCGCATGATTGAACAAGATGGATTGCACGCAGGTTCTCCGGCCGCTTGGGTGGAGA
GGCTATTCGGCTATGACTGGGCACAACAGACAATCGGCTGCTCTGATGCCGCCGTGTTCCGGCTGTCAGC
GCAGGGGCGCCCGGTTCTTTTTGTCAAGACCGACCTGTCCGGTGCCCTGAATGAACTGCAGGACGAGGCA
GCGCGGCTATCGTGGCTGGCCACGACGGGCGTTCCTTGCGCAGCTGTGCTCGACGTTGTCACTGAAGCGG
GAAGGGACTGGCTGCTATTGGGCGAAGTGCCGGGGCAGGATCTCCTGTCATCTCACCTTGCTCCTGCCGA
GAAAGTATCCATCATGGCTGATGCAATGCGGCGGCTGCATACGCTTGATCCGGCTACCTGCCCATTCGAC
CACCAAGCGAAACATCGCATCGAGCGAGCACGTACTCGGATGGAAGCCGGTCTTGTCGATCAGGATGATC
TGGACGAAGAGCATCAGGGGCTCGCGCCAGCCGAACTGTTCGCCAGGCTCAAGGCGCGCATGCCCGACGG
CGAGGATCTCGTCGTGACCCATGGCGATGCCTGCTTGCCGAATATCATGGTGGAAAATGGCCGCTTTTCT
GGATTCATCGACTGTGGCCGGCTGGGTGTGGCGGACCGCTATCAGGACATAGCGTTGGCTACCCGTGATA
TTGCTGAAGAGCTTGGCGGCGAATGGGCTGACCGCTTCCTCGTGCTTTACGGTATCGCCGCTCCCGATTC
GCAGCGCATCGCCTTCTATCGCCTTCTTGACGAGTTCTTCTGAGCGGGACTCTGGGGTTCGAAATGACCG
ACCAAGCGACGCCCAACCTGCCATCACGAGATTTCGATTCCACCGCCGCCTTCTATGAAAGGTTGGGCTT
CGGAATCGTTTTCCGGGACGCCGGCTGGATGATCCTCCAGCGCGGGGATCTCATGCTGGAGTTCTTCGCC
CACCCCAACTTGTTTATTGCAGCTTATAATGGTTACAAATAAAGCAATAGCATCACAAATTTCACAAATA
AAGCATTTTTTTCACTGCATTCTAGTTGTGGTTTGTCCAAACTCATCAATGTATCTTATCATGTCTGTAT
ACCGTCGACCTCTAGCTAGAGCTTGGCGTAATCATGGTCATAGCTGTTTCCTGTGTGAAATTGTTATCCG
CTCACAATTCCACACAACATACGAGCCGGAAGCATAAAGTGTAAAGCCTGGGGTGCCTAATGAGTGAGCT
AACTCACATTAATTGCGTTGCGCTCACTGCCCGCTTTCCAGTCGGGAAACCTGTCGTGCCAGCTGCATTA
ATGAATCGGCCAACGCGCGGGGAGAGGCGGTTTGCGTATTGGGCGCTCTTCCGCTTCCTCGCTCACTGAC
TCGCTGCGCTCGGTCGTTCGGCTGCGGCGAGCGGTATCAGCTCACTCAAAGGCGGTAATACGGTTATCCA
CAGAATCAGGGGATAACGCAGGAAAGAACATGTGAGCAAAAGGCCAGCAAAAGGCCAGGAACCGTAAAAA
GGCCGCGTTGCTGGCGTTTTTCCATAGGCTCCGCCCCCCTGACGAGCATCACAAAAATCGACGCTCAAGT
CAGAGGTGGCGAAACCCGACAGGACTATAAAGATACCAGGCGTTTCCCCCTGGAAGCTCCCTCGTGCGCT
CTCCTGTTCCGACCCTGCCGCTTACCGGATACCTGTCCGCCTTTCTCCCTTCGGGAAGCGTGGCGCTTTC
TCATAGCTCACGCTGTAGGTATCTCAGTTCGGTGTAGGTCGTTCGCTCCAAGCTGGGCTGTGTGCACGAA
CCCCCCGTTCAGCCCGACCGCTGCGCCTTATCCGGTAACTATCGTCTTGAGTCCAACCCGGTAAGACACG
ACTTATCGCCACTGGCAGCAGCCACTGGTAACAGGATTAGCAGAGCGAGGTATGTAGGCGGTGCTACAGA
GTTCTTGAAGTGGTGGCCTAACTACGGCTACACTAGAAGAACAGTATTTGGTATCTGCGCTCTGCTGAAG
CCAGTTACCTTCGGAAAAAGAGTTGGTAGCTCTTGATCCGGCAAACAAACCACCGCTGGTAGCGGTGGTT
TTTTTGTTTGCAAGCAGCAGATTACGCGCAGAAAAAAAGGATCTCAAGAAGATCCTTTGATCTTTTCTAC
GGGGTCTGACGCTCAGTGGAACGAAAACTCACGTTAAGGGATTTTGGTCATGAGATTATCAAAAAGGATC
TTCACCTAGATCCTTTTAAATTAAAAATGAAGTTTTAAATCAATCTAAAGTATATATGAGTAAACTTGGT
CTGACAGTTACCAATGCTTAATCAGTGAGGCACCTATCTCAGCGATCTGTCTATTTCGTTCATCCATAGT
TGCCTGACTCCCCGTCGTGTAGATAACTACGATACGGGAGGGCTTACCATCTGGCCCCAGTGCTGCAATG
ATACCGCGAGACCCACGCTCACCGGCTCCAGATTTATCAGCAATAAACCAGCCAGCCGGAAGGGCCGAGC
GCAGAAGTGGTCCTGCAACTTTATCCGCCTCCATCCAGTCTATTAATTGTTGCCGGGAAGCTAGAGTAAG
TAGTTCGCCAGTTAATAGTTTGCGCAACGTTGTTGCCATTGCTACAGGCATCGTGGTGTCACGCTCGTCG
TTTGGTATGGCTTCATTCAGCTCCGGTTCCCAACGATCAAGGCGAGTTACATGATCCCCCATGTTGTGCA
AAAAAGCGGTTAGCTCCTTCGGTCCTCCGATCGTTGTCAGAAGTAAGTTGGCCGCAGTGTTATCACTCAT
GGTTATGGCAGCACTGCATAATTCTCTTACTGTCATGCCATCCGTAAGATGCTTTTCTGTGACTGGTGAG
TACTCAACCAAGTCATTCTGAGAATAGTGTATGCGGCGACCGAGTTGCTCTTGCCCGGCGTCAATACGGG
ATAATACCGCGCCACATAGCAGAACTTTAAAAGTGCTCATCATTGGAAAACGTTCTTCGGGGCGAAAACT
CTCAAGGATCTTACCGCTGTTGAGATCCAGTTCGATGTAACCCACTCGTGCACCCAACTGATCTTCAGCA
TCTTTTACTTTCACCAGCGTTTCTGGGTGAGCAAAAACAGGAAGGCAAAATGCCGCAAAAAAGGGAATAA
GGGCGACACGGAAATGTTGAATACTCATACTCTTCCTTTTTCATTATTATTGAAGCATTTATCAGGGTTA
TTGTCTCATGAGCGGATACATATTTGAATGTATTTAGAAAAATAAACAAATAGGGGTTCCGCGCACATTT
CCCCGAAAAGTGCCACCTGACGTCGACGGATCGGGAGATCTCCCGATCCCCTATGGTGCACTCTCAGTAC
AATCTGCTCTGATGCCGCATAGTTAAGCCAGTATCTGCTCCCTGCTTGTGTGTTGGAGGTCGCTGAGTAG
TGCGCGAGCAAAATTTAAGCTACAACAAGGCAAGGCTTGACCGACAATTGCATGAAGAATCTGCTTAGGG
TTAGGCGTTTTGCGCTGCTTCGCGATGTACGGGCCAGATATACGCGTT
