>Addgene plasmid #164001 | pcDNA3.1 6B codon-optimized NLRP1 CARD-mCherry W1460A | depositor partial sequence | sequence record 318220 | Insert sequence
ATGGACGCTCCTCAGCTGCTGCATTTCGTGGACCAGTACCGGGAGCAGCTGATCGCTAGAGTGACCTCCG
TGGAAGTGGTGCTGGACAAGCTGCACGGACAGGTGCTGAGTCAGGAGCAGTACGAGAGGGTGCTGGCAGA
GAACACCAGGCCTAGCCAGATGCGGAAGCTGTTCAGCCTGAGCCAGTCTTGGGACAGGAAGTGCAAGGAC
GGCCTGTACCAGGCTCTGAAGGAGACACACCCCCACCTGATCATGGAGCTCGCGGAGAAGGGAAGCAAGA
AGGGCCTGCTGCCTCTGTCTAGC
